>Addgene plasmid #60403 | pRS424-TUB2 - human TUBB6 Cterminal tail | addgene partial sequence | sequence record 98630 | M13-F20 5'-TGTAAAACGACGGCCAGT-3'
GGGTACCGGCCGCAAATTAAAGCCTTCGAGCGTCCCAAAACCTTCTCAAGCAAGGTTTTCAGTATAATGT
TACATGCGTACACGCGTCTGTACAGAAAAAAAAGAAAAATTTGAAATATAAATAACGTTCTTAATACTAA
CATAACTATAAAAAAATAAATAGGGACCTAGACTTCAGGTTGTCTAACTCCTTCCTTTTCGGTTAGAGCG
GATGTGGGGGGAGGGCGTGAATGTAAGCGTGACATAACTAATTACATGACTCGAGGTCGACGGTATCGAT
AAGCTTGATATCGACGTCTTAACCATCAATTTCTTCTTCTTCATCTTCGAAAGCTTCTTCACCATCATTA
GCAGTAGCATCTTGGTATTGTTGGTATTCGCTAACCAGATCATTCATATTAGATTCAGCCTCAGAGAATT
CCAATTCGTCCATACCTTCACTAGTATACCAGTGCAAGAAAGCTTTTCTTTTGAACATAGCGGAAAATTG
GTCACCAACTCTCTTGAATAGCTCTTGAATAGATGTGGAGTTAGCAATGAAAGTAGCAGCCATGTCCAAA
CCTTGAGGAGCGACAGAACACACAGCAGTTTGCACATTGTTGGGGATCCATTCCACGAAATAGTCTGAGT
TTTTAGATTGCACTTTATGCATTTCATCTTCCACCTCCTTAACGGAAACTTTACCTCTAAAGAAGGCTGC
AACGGTAAGGTATCTACCGTTTCTTGGATCGGCAGCAGCCATCATGTTCTTGGCATCAAACATTTGCT
