>Addgene plasmid #60403 | pRS424-TUB2 - human TUBB6 Cterminal tail | addgene partial sequence | sequence record 98637 | M13-Rev 5'-CAGGAAACAGCTATGACC-3'
GCTGGAGCTCTAGTACGGATTAGAAGCCGCCGAGCGGGTGACAGCCCTCCGAAGGAAGACTCTCCTCCGT
GCGTCCTCGTCTTCACCGGTCGCGTTCCTGAAACGCAGATGTGCCTCGCGCCGCACTGCTCCGAACAATA
AAGATTCTACAATACTAGCTTTTATGGTTATGAAGAGGAAAAATTGGCAGTAACCTGGCCCCACAAACCT
TCAAATGAACGAATCAAATTAACAACCATAGGATGATAATGCGATTAGTTTTTTAGCCTTATTTCTGGGG
TAATTAATCAGCGAAGCGATGATTTTTGATCTATTAACAGATATATAAATGCAAAAACTGCATAACCACT
TTAACTAATACTTTCAACATTTTCGGTTTGTATTACTTCTTATTCAAATGTAATAAAAGTATCAACAAAA
AATTGTTAATATACCTCTATACTTTAACGTCAAGGAGAAAAAACCCCGGATTCTAGAACTAGTGGATCCC
CGGGCATATGAGAGAAATCATTCATATCTCGACAGGTCAGTGTGGTAACCAAATTGGTGCTGCATTCTGG
GAAACTATCTGTGGTGAGCACGGTTTGGATTTCAATGGGACATATCACGGCCATGACGATATCCAGAAGG
AGAGACTGAACGTGTACTTCAACGAGGCATCTTCTGGGAAGTGGGTTCCAAGATCTATTAACGTCGATCT
AGAACCTGGGACGATTGACGCAGTACGCAATTCTGCCATCGGGAATTTGTTTAGACCTGACAATTATATC
TTTGGGCAAAGTTCTGC
