[The description below was written by a language model from this plasmid's Addgene catalogue record.]
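Description:
pRS424-TUB2 - human TUBB6 Cterminal tail is a yeast expression plasmid built on the pRS424 backbone, a member of the pRS shuttle vector series that is generally known as a 2μ-based episomal vector carrying a TRP1 auxotrophic marker. Consistent with this, the record lists a TRP marker for selection in budding yeast, and ampicillin resistance with high-copy propagation in E. coli. No feature table is provided, so the exact arrangement of origins, terminators and other backbone elements cannot be confirmed beyond what the catalogue fields state.

The insert, about 1.5 kb and cloned between NdeI and AatII sites that both remain intact, encodes a chimeric beta-tubulin. The body of the protein is S. cerevisiae Tub2 (locus YFL037W), but residues from amino acid 429 to the end are replaced by the corresponding C-terminal tail of a human beta-tubulin isotype. The depositor notes that this tail comes from TUBB6 (tubulin beta 6, class V) under HUGO nomenclature, which explains why the purpose field also calls it "beta5" tubulin. Expression is driven by a GAL promoter, allowing galactose-inducible production in yeast; the record does not specify which GAL promoter is used, and no epitope or purification tag is listed.

The design places a human isotype-specific tail, the most divergent region of tubulins and a major site of post-translational modification, onto a yeast tubulin core. Going by the associated publication's topic, the construct was used to generate engineered tubulin for examining how tubulin isotypes and tail modifications regulate microtubule motor proteins.
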