Addgene plasmid #60403: pRS424-TUB2 - human TUBB6 Cterminal tail
Purpose: Expression of chimeric yeast beta tubulin (TUB2) - human beta5 tubulin Cterminal tail (TUBB6) using a GAL promoter
Depositing lab: Ron Vale. Depositing organization: University of California, San Francisco (UCSF). Publication: Regulation of microtubule motors by tubulin isotypes and post-translational modifications. Sirajuddin M, Rice LM, Vale RD. Nat Cell Biol. 2014 Apr;16(4):335-44. doi: 10.1038/ncb2920. Epub 2014 Mar 16. PubMed 24633327.
Backbone
  Vector backbone: pRS424
  Vector type: Yeast Expression
  Selectable markers: TRP marker for yeast
Growth in bacteria
  Bacterial resistance: Ampicillin, 100 μg/mL
  Growth temperature: 37°C
  Growth strain: Top10
  Copy number: High Copy
Gene/Insert
  Gene/Insert name: TUB2 (alt name: Yeast beta Tubulin - TUBB6 C-terminal tail)
  Species: S. cerevisiae (budding yeast), Synthetic
  Insert size (bp): 1500
  Mutation: TUB2 amino acids 429 - end, replaced with human TUBB6 sequence
  GenBank ID: YFL037W
  Promoter: GAL
  Cloning method: Restriction Enzyme; 5′ cloning site NdeI (not destroyed); 3′ cloning site AatII (not destroyed)
  Sequencing primers: 5′ aacgtcaaggagaaaaaacc; 3′ gggagggcgtgaatgtaagc
Terms and licenses: Academic/Nonprofit Terms; Industry Terms: Not Available to Industry
Depositor comments: C-terminal tail is from TUBB6 (tubulin, beta 6 class V) according to HUGO nomenclature: http://www.genenames.org/genefamilies/TUB
How to cite: pRS424-TUB2 - human TUBB6 Cterminal tail was a gift from Ron Vale (Addgene plasmid # 60403 ; http://n2t.net/addgene:60403 ; RRID:Addgene_60403)
